>Addgene plasmid #49682 | pVRa27_4265 | depositor full sequence | sequence record 74464 | pVRa27_4265 sequence 6164 bps
ATGGCAGGCGGTGCAAGCCATGATGGTGTTAGCGATCAAGAACTGCTGGCACGTCATGTTGAAGGTGATC
CGGATGCATTTGGTGAACTGGTTCGTCGTCATCGTGATCGTCTGTGGGCAGTTGCACTGCGTACCCTGGG
TGATCGTGAAGAGGCAGCAGATGCAGTTCAGGATGCACTGGTTAGCGCATATCGTGCAGCACATACCTTT
CGTGGTCAGGCAGCAGTTACCACCTGGCTGCATCGTATTACCGTTAATGCATGTCTGGATCGTGCACGTA
AAGCAGCAAGCCGTAAAACCGCACCGGTTGATGATACCGAACGTCTGGAACAGCTGCTGGAACCGCATGA
AAGCGCAAGCGCACCGGCAGAACGTAATGATCTGCATCGTCAACTGCTGGAAGCACTGGGCACCCTGCCT
GCAGATCAGCGTGCAGCCCTGGTTCTGGTTGATATGCAGGGTTATCCGGTTGCAGAAGCAGCACGTATTC
TGGATGTTCCGGCAGGCACCATTAAAAGCCGTTGTGCACGTGGTCGTGCCCGTCTGCTGCCGCTGCTGAC
ACATCTGCGTCCGGATGGTAGCGGTGAAAGTCGTAAACCGGGTCCGGAACGTAATCGTACCCATGGTGCA
AGCGTTCCGCCTGCAGCAGGTCCGAGTGAAGCCGGTCCGGGTGATAGCACCGCAGTTAAAGGTGGTGGTG
GTCGCGCATAAGGATCCAAGCTTGCGGCCGCACTCGAGCACCACCACCACCACCACTGAGATCCGGCTGC
TAACAAAGCCCGAAAGGAAGCTGAGTTGGCTGCTGCCACCGCTGAGCAATAACTAGCATAACCCCTTGGG
GCCTCTAAACGGGTCTTGAGGGGTTTTTTGCTGAAAGGAGGAACTATATCCGGATTGGCGAATGGG
[124 nt withheld, positions 907-1030]
C
[91 nt withheld, positions 1032-1122]
A
[49 nt withheld, positions 1124-1172]
CCTTTGACGTTGGAGTCCACGTTCTTT
[37 nt withheld, positions 1200-1236]
ACCCTATCTCGGTCTATTCTTTTGATTTATAAGGGATTTTGCCGATTTCGGCCTATTGGTTAAAAAATGA
GCTGATTTAACAAAAATTTAACGCGAATTTTAACAAAATATTAACGTTTACAATTTCAGGTGGCACTTTT
CGGGGAAATGTGCGCGGAACCCCTATTTGTTTATTTTTCTAAATACATTCAAATATGTATCCGCTCATGA
GACAATAACCCTGATAAATGCTTCAATAATATTGAAAAAGGAAGAGTATGAGTATTCAACATTTCCGTGT
CGCCCTTATTCCCTTTTTTGCGGCATTTTGCCTTCCTGTTTTTGCTCACCCAGAAACGCTGGTGAAAGTA
AAAGATGCTGAAGATCAGTTGGGTGCACGAGTGGGTTACATCGAACTGGATCTCAACAGCGGTAAGATCC
TTGAGAGTTTTCGCCCCGAAGAACGTTTTCCAATGATGAGCACTTTTAAAGTTCTGCTATGTGGCGCGGT
ATTATCCCGTATTGACGCCGGGCAAGAGCAACTCGGTCGCCGCATACACTATTCTCAGAATGACTTGGTT
GAGTACTCACCAGTCACAGAAAAGCATCTTACGGATGGCATGACAGTAAGAGAATTATGCAGTGCTGCCA
TAACCATGAGTGATAACACTGCGGCCAACTTACTTCTGACAACGATCGGAGGACCGAAGGAGCTAACCGC
TTTTTTGCACAACATGGGGGATCATGTAACTCGCCTTGATCGTTGGGAACCGGAGCTGAATGAAGCCATA
CCAAACGACGAGCGTGACACCACGATGCCTGCAGCAATGGCAACAACGTTGCGCAAACTATTAACTGGCG
AACTACTTACTCTAGCTTCCCGGCAACAATTAATAGACTGGATGGAGGCGGATAAAGTTGCAGGACCACT
TCTGCGCTCGGCCCTTCCGGCTGGCTGGTTTATTGCTGATAAATCTGGAGCCGGTGAGCGTGGGTCTCGC
GGTATCATTGCAGCACTGGGGCCAGATGGTAAGCCCTCCCGTATCGTAGTTATCTACACGACGGGGAGTC
AGGCAACTATGGATGAACGAAATAGACAGATCGCTGAGATAGGTGCCTCACTGATTAAGCATTGGTAACT
GTCAGACCAAGTTTACTCATATATACTTTAGATTGATTTAAAACTTCATTTTTAATTTAAAAGGATCTAG
GTGAAGATCCTTTTTGATAATCTCATGACCAAAATCCCTTAACGTGAGTTTTCGTTCCACTGAGCGTCAG
ACCCCGTAGAAAAGATCAAAGGATCTTCTTGAGATCCTTTTTTTCTGCGCGTAATCTGCTGCTTGCAAAC
AAAAAAACCACCGCTACCAGCGGTGGTTTGTTTGCCGGATCAAGAGCTACCAACTCTTTTTCCGAAGGTA
ACTGGCTTCAGCAGAGCGCAGATACCAAATACTGTCCTTCTAGTGTAGCCGTAGTTAGGCCACCACTTCA
AGAACTCTGTAGCACCGCCTACATACCTCGCTCTGCTAATCCTGTTACCAGTGGCTGCTGCCAGTGGCGA
TAAGTCGTGTCTTACCGGGTTGGACTCAAGACGATAGTTACCGGATAAGGCGCAGCGGTCGGGCTGAACG
GGGGGTTCGTGCACACAGCCCAGCTTGGAGCGAACGACCTACACCGAACTGAGATACCTACAGCGTGAGC
TATGAGAAAGCGCCACGCTTCCCGAAGGGAGAAAGGCGGACAGGTATCCGGTAAGCGGCAGGGTCGGAAC
AGGAGAGCGCACGAGGGAGCTTCCAGGGGGAAACGCCTGGTATCTTTATAGTCCTGTCGGGTTTCGCCAC
CTCTGACTTGAGCGTCGATTTTTGTGATGCTCGTCAGGGGGGCGGAGCCTATGGAAAAACGCCAGCAACG
CGGCCTTTTTACGGTTCCTGGCCTTTTGCTGGCCTTTTGCTCACATGTTCTTTCCTGCGTTATCCCCTGA
TTCTGTGGATAACCGTATTACCGCCTTTGAGTGAGCTGATACCGCTCGCCGCAGCCGAACGACCGAGCGC
AGCGAGTCAGTGAGCGAGGAAGCGGAAGAGCGCCTGATGCGGTATTTTCTCCTTACGCATCTGTGCGGTA
TTTCACACCGCATATATGGTGCACTCTCAGTACAATCTGCTCTGATGCCGCATAGTTAAGCCAGTATACA
CTCCGCTATCGCTACGTGACTGGGTCATGGCTGCGCCCCGACACCCGCCAACACCCGCTGACGCGCCCTG
ACGGGCTTGTCTGCTCCCGGCATCCGCTTACAGACAAGCTGTGACCGTCTCCGGGAGCTGCATGTGTCAG
AGGTTTTCACCGTCATCACCGAAACGCGCGAGGCAGCTGCGGTAAAGCTCATCAGCGTGGTCGTGAAGCG
ATTCACAGATGTCTGCCTGTTCATCCGCGTCCAGCTCGTTGAGTTTCTCCAGAAGCGTTAATGTCTGGCT
TCTGATAAAGCGGGCCATGTTAAGGGCGGTTTTTTCCTGTTTGGTCACTGATGCCTCCGTGTAAGGGGGA
TTTCTGTTCATGGGGGTAATGATACCGATGAAACGAGAGAGGATGCTCACGATACGGGTTACTGATGATG
AACATGCCCGGTTACTGGAACGTTGTGAGGGTAAACAACTGGCGGTATGGATGCGGCGGGACCAGAGAAA
AATCACTCAGGGTCAATGCCAGCGCTTCGTTAATACAGATGTAGGTGTTCCACAGGGTAGCCAGCAGCAT
CCTGCGATGCAGATCCGGAACATAATGGTGCAGGGCGCTGACTTCCGCGTTTCCAGACTTTACGAAACAC
GGAAACCGAAGACCATTCATGTTGTTGCTCAGGTCGCAGACGTTTTGCAGCAGCAGTCGCTTCACGTTCG
CTCGCGTATCGGTGATTCATTCTGCTAACCAGTAAGGCAACCCCGCCAGCCTAGCCGGGTCCTCAACGAC
AGGAGCACGATCATGCGCACCCGTGGGGCCGCCATGCCGGCGATAATGGCCTGCTTCTCGCCGAAACGTT
TGGTGGCGGGACCAGTGACGAAGGCTTGAGCGAGGGCGTGCAAGATTCCGAATACCGCAAGCGACAGGCC
GATCATCGTCGCGCTCCAGCGAAAGCGGTCCTCGCCGAAAATGACCCAGAGCGCTGCCGGCACCTGTCCT
ACGAGTTGCATGATAAAGAAGACAGTCATAAGTGCGGCGACGATAGTCATGCCCCGCGCCCACCGGAAGG
AGCTGACTGGGTTGAAGGCTCTCAAGGGCATCGGTCGAGATCCCGGTGCCTAATGAGTGAGCTAACTTAC
ATTAATTGCGTTGCGCTCACTGCCCGCTTTCCAGTCGGGAAACCTGTCGTGCCAGCTGCATTAATGAATC
GGCCAACGCGCGGGGAGAGGCGGTTTGCGTATTGGGCGCCAGGGTGGTTTTTCTTTTCACCAGTGAGACG
GGCAACAGCTGATTGCCCTTCACCGCCTGGCCCTGAGAGAGTTGCAGCAAGCGGTCCACGCTGGTTTGCC
CCAGCAGGCGAAAATCCTGTTTGATGGTGGTTAACGGCGGGATATAACATGAGCTGTCTTCGGTATCGTC
GTATCCCACTACCGAGATATCCGCACCAACGCGCAGCCCGGACTCGGTAATGGCGCGCATTGCGCCCAGC
GCCATCTGATCGTTGGCAACCAGCATCGCAGTGGGAACGATGCCCTCATTCAGCATTTGCATGGTTTGTT
GAAAACCGGACATGGCACTCCAGTCGCCTTCCCGTTCCGCTATCGGCTGAATTTGATTGCGAGTGAGATA
TTTATGCCAGCCAGCCAGACGCAGACGCGCCGAGACAGAACTTAATGGGCCCGCTAACAGCGCGATTTGC
TGGTGACCCAATGCGACCAGATGCTCCACGCCCAGTCGCGTACCGTCTTCATGGGAGAAAATAATACTGT
TGATGGGTGTCTGGTCAGAGACATCAAGAAATAACGCCGGAACATTAGTGCAGGCAGCTTCCACAGCAAT
GGCATCCTGGTCATCCAGCGGATAGTTAATGATCAGCCCACTGACGCGTTGCGCGAGAAGATTGTGCACC
GCCGCTTTACAGGCTTCGACGCCGCTTCGTTCTACCATCGACACCACCACGCTGGCACCCAGTTGATCGG
CGCGAGATTTAATCGCCGCGACAATTTGCGACGGCGCGTGCAGGGCCAGACTGGAGGTGGCAACGCCAAT
CAGCAACGACTGTTTGCCCGCCAGTTGTTGTGCCACGCGGTTGGGAATGTAATTCAGCTCCGCCATCGCC
GCTTCCACTTTTTCCCGCGTTTTCGCAGAAACGTGGCTGGCCTGGTTCACCACGCGGGAAACGGTCTGAT
AAGAGACACCGGCATACTCTGCGACATCGTATAACGTTACTGGTTTCACATTCACCACCCTGAATTGACT
CTCTTCCGGGCGCTATCATGCCATACCGCGAAAGGTTTTGCGCCATTCGATGGTGTCCGGGATCTCGACG
CTCTCCCTTATGCGACTCCTGCATTAGGAAGCAGCCCAGTAGTAGGTTGAGGCCGTTGAGCACCGCCGCC
GCAAGGAATGGTGCATGCAAGGAGATGGCGCCCAACAGTCCCCCGGCCACGGGGCCTGCCACCATACCCA
CGCCGAAACAAGCGCTCATGAGCCCGAAGTGGCGAGCCCGATCTTCCCCATCGGTGATGTCGGCGATATA
GGCGCCAGCAACCGCACCTGTGGCGCCGGTGATGCCGGCCACGATGCGTCCGGCGTAGAGGATCGAGATC
TCGATCCCGCGAAATTAATACGACTCACTATAGGGGAATTGTGAGCGGATAACAATTCCCCTCTAGAAAT
AATTTTGTTTAACTTTAAGAAGGAGATATACCATGGGCAGCAGCCATCATCATCATCATCACAGCAGCGG
CCTGGAAGTTCTGTTCCAGGGGCCCCAT
Features (pLannotate 1.2.2; 19 found; start..end, strand, type, name):
    739..756     +  CDS            9xHis (fragment): 9xHis affinity tag
    766..815     +  CDS            SET1 (fragment): solubility-enhancement tag derived from T7 phage gene 10B
    823..870     +  terminator     T7 terminator: transcription terminator for bacteriophage T7 RNA polymerase
    907..1362    +  rep_origin     f1 ori (sequence partly withheld): f1 bacteriophage origin of replication; arrow indicates direction of (+) strand synthesis
   1389..1493    +  promoter       AmpR promoter: bla
   1494..2354    +  CDS            AmpR: β-lactamase; bla; confers resistance to ampicillin, carbenicillin, and related antibiotics
   2525..3113    +  rep_origin     ori: high-copy-number ColE1/pMB1/pBR322/pUC origin of replication
   3299..3441    -  misc_feature   bom: basis of mobility region from pBR322
   3543..3734    -  CDS            rop: Rop protein, which maintains plasmids at low copy number; rop
   3751..4131    +  CDS            YPB1_ECOLX: Protein predicted: Swiss-Prot protein existence level 4. From Escherichia coli.
   4203..4494    -  CDS            TcR (fragment): tetracycline efflux protein; tet; confers resistance to tetracycline
   4509..4530    -  protein_bind   CAP binding site: CAP binding activates transcription in the presence of cAMP. E. coli catabolite activator protein
   4543..5625    -  CDS            lacI: lac repressor; lacI; The lac repressor binds to the lac operator to inhibit transcription in E. coli. This inhibition can be relieved by adding lactose or isopropyl-β-D-thiogalactopyranoside (IPTG).
   5626..5703    -  promoter       lacI promoter: lacI
   5711..5990    -  CDS            TcR (fragment): tetracycline efflux protein; tet; confers resistance to tetracycline
   6012..6030    +  promoter       T7 promoter: promoter for bacteriophage T7 RNA polymerase
   6031..6055    +  protein_bind   lac operator: The lac repressor binds to the lac operator to inhibit transcription in E. coli. This inhibition can be relieved by adding lactose or isopropyl-β-D-thiogalactopyranoside (IPTG). lac repressor encoded by lacI
   6070..6092    +  RBS            RBS: efficient ribosome binding site from bacteriophage T7 gene 10 (Olins and Rangwala, 1989)
   6111..6127    +  CDS            capTEV™ (fragment): composite tag for in vivo biotinylation, TEV protease cleavage, and 6xHis tagging
