[The description below was written by a language model from this plasmid's Addgene catalogue record and pLannotate feature annotations shown in this document.]
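Description:
pVRa27_4265 is a bacterial expression plasmid on the pVRa backbone, built for synthetic biology work in E. coli. It carries ECF27_4265, an extracytoplasmic function (ECF) sigma factor gene from Streptomyces coelicolor A3(2) that has been codon optimized for E. coli and cloned between retained NdeI and HindIII sites. The backbone has a pET-like layout. A ColE1/pBR322-type origin is accompanied by the bom region and the rop gene, consistent with the low copy number listed. AmpR (β-lactamase) with its own promoter provides ampicillin selection, and an f1 origin is also present. Short tetracycline-resistance fragments flanking the lacI cassette look like non-functional remnants of the pBR322 ancestry.

Expression is driven by a T7 promoter immediately followed by a lac operator (pT7-lacO), then the T7 gene 10 ribosome binding site, and ends at a T7 terminator. The plasmid-borne lacI gene supplies lac repressor, so transcription requires T7 RNA polymerase in the host and is relieved by IPTG. The catalogue lists an N-terminal His6-PreScission tag contributed by the backbone, which would allow affinity purification and protease removal of the tag. The short "capTEV" fragment annotated just after the RBS probably corresponds to this His-tag region.

The sigma factor coding sequence itself is not annotated in the feature table. It presumably occupies the unannotated stretch spanning the sequence origin, between the tag and the downstream His and SET1 fragments, which resemble leftover vector sequence. The associated publication mapped crosstalk among sigmas, anti-sigmas and promoters to design orthogonal genetic switches, so this plasmid most likely serves as the inducible sigma factor source in such assays.
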