Addgene plasmid #49682: pVRa27_4265
Depositing lab: Christopher Voigt. Depositing organization: University of California, San Francisco (UCSF). Publication: Design of orthogonal genetic switches based on a crosstalk map of sigmas, anti-sigmas, and promoters. Rhodius VA, Segall-Shapiro TH, Sharon BD, Ghodasara A, Orlova E, Tabakh H, Burkhardt DH, Clancy K, Peterson TC, Gross CA, Voigt CA. Mol Syst Biol. 2013 Oct 29;9:702. doi: 10.1038/msb.2013.58. PubMed 24169405.
Backbone
  Vector backbone: pVRa
  Vector type: Bacterial Expression, Synthetic Biology
Growth in bacteria
  Bacterial resistance: Ampicillin, 100 μg/mL
  Growth temperature: 37°C
  Growth strain: DH10B
  Copy number: Low Copy
Gene/Insert
  Gene/Insert name: ECF27_4265
  Species: Streptomyces coelicolor A3(2)
  Mutation: Codon optimized for E.coli
  Promoter: pT7-lacO
  Tag / fusion protein: His6-PreScission (N terminal on backbone)
  Cloning method: Restriction Enzyme; 5′ cloning site NdeI (not destroyed); 3′ cloning site HindIII (not destroyed)
  Sequencing primers: 5′ CGATATAGGCGCCAGCAAC; 3′ CAGCAGCCAACTCAGCTTC
Terms and licenses: Academic/Nonprofit Terms; Industry Terms: Not Available to Industry
How to cite: pVRa27_4265 was a gift from Christopher Voigt (Addgene plasmid # 49682 ; http://n2t.net/addgene:49682 ; RRID:Addgene_49682)
