>Addgene plasmid #49682 | pVRa27_4265 | depositor partial sequence | sequence record 74042 | ECF gene
ATGGCAGGCGGTGCAAGCCATGATGGTGTTAGCGATCAAGAACTGCTGGCACGTCATGTTGAAGGTGATC
CGGATGCATTTGGTGAACTGGTTCGTCGTCATCGTGATCGTCTGTGGGCAGTTGCACTGCGTACCCTGGG
TGATCGTGAAGAGGCAGCAGATGCAGTTCAGGATGCACTGGTTAGCGCATATCGTGCAGCACATACCTTT
CGTGGTCAGGCAGCAGTTACCACCTGGCTGCATCGTATTACCGTTAATGCATGTCTGGATCGTGCACGTA
AAGCAGCAAGCCGTAAAACCGCACCGGTTGATGATACCGAACGTCTGGAACAGCTGCTGGAACCGCATGA
AAGCGCAAGCGCACCGGCAGAACGTAATGATCTGCATCGTCAACTGCTGGAAGCACTGGGCACCCTGCCT
GCAGATCAGCGTGCAGCCCTGGTTCTGGTTGATATGCAGGGTTATCCGGTTGCAGAAGCAGCACGTATTC
TGGATGTTCCGGCAGGCACCATTAAAAGCCGTTGTGCACGTGGTCGTGCCCGTCTGCTGCCGCTGCTGAC
ACATCTGCGTCCGGATGGTAGCGGTGAAAGTCGTAAACCGGGTCCGGAACGTAATCGTACCCATGGTGCA
AGCGTTCCGCCTGCAGCAGGTCCGAGTGAAGCCGGTCCGGGTGATAGCACCGCAGTTAAAGGTGGTGGTG
GTCGCGCATAA
