>Addgene plasmid #49682 | pVRa27_4265 | depositor partial sequence | sequence record 74043 | pVRa backbone
GGATCCAAGCTTGCGGCCGCACTCGAGCACCACCACCACCACCACTGAGATCCGGCTGCTAACAAAGCCC
GAAAGGAAGCTGAGTTGGCTGCTGCCACCGCTGAGCAATAACTAGCATAACCCCTTGGGGCCTCTAAACG
GGTCTTGAGGGGTTTTTTGCTGAAAGGAGGAACTATATCCGGATTGGCGAATGGG
[124 nt withheld, positions 196-319]
C
[91 nt withheld, positions 321-411]
A
[49 nt withheld, positions 413-461]
CCTTTGACGTTGGAGTCCACGTTCTTT
[37 nt withheld, positions 489-525]
ACCCTATCTCGGTCTATTCTTTTGATTTATAAGGGATTTTGCCGATTTCGGCCTATTGGTTAAAAAATGA
GCTGATTTAACAAAAATTTAACGCGAATTTTAACAAAATATTAACGTTTACAATTTCAGGTGGCACTTTT
CGGGGAAATGTGCGCGGAACCCCTATTTGTTTATTTTTCTAAATACATTCAAATATGTATCCGCTCATGA
GACAATAACCCTGATAAATGCTTCAATAATATTGAAAAAGGAAGAGTATGAGTATTCAACATTTCCGTGT
CGCCCTTATTCCCTTTTTTGCGGCATTTTGCCTTCCTGTTTTTGCTCACCCAGAAACGCTGGTGAAAGTA
AAAGATGCTGAAGATCAGTTGGGTGCACGAGTGGGTTACATCGAACTGGATCTCAACAGCGGTAAGATCC
TTGAGAGTTTTCGCCCCGAAGAACGTTTTCCAATGATGAGCACTTTTAAAGTTCTGCTATGTGGCGCGGT
ATTATCCCGTATTGACGCCGGGCAAGAGCAACTCGGTCGCCGCATACACTATTCTCAGAATGACTTGGTT
GAGTACTCACCAGTCACAGAAAAGCATCTTACGGATGGCATGACAGTAAGAGAATTATGCAGTGCTGCCA
TAACCATGAGTGATAACACTGCGGCCAACTTACTTCTGACAACGATCGGAGGACCGAAGGAGCTAACCGC
TTTTTTGCACAACATGGGGGATCATGTAACTCGCCTTGATCGTTGGGAACCGGAGCTGAATGAAGCCATA
CCAAACGACGAGCGTGACACCACGATGCCTGCAGCAATGGCAACAACGTTGCGCAAACTATTAACTGGCG
AACTACTTACTCTAGCTTCCCGGCAACAATTAATAGACTGGATGGAGGCGGATAAAGTTGCAGGACCACT
TCTGCGCTCGGCCCTTCCGGCTGGCTGGTTTATTGCTGATAAATCTGGAGCCGGTGAGCGTGGGTCTCGC
GGTATCATTGCAGCACTGGGGCCAGATGGTAAGCCCTCCCGTATCGTAGTTATCTACACGACGGGGAGTC
AGGCAACTATGGATGAACGAAATAGACAGATCGCTGAGATAGGTGCCTCACTGATTAAGCATTGGTAACT
GTCAGACCAAGTTTACTCATATATACTTTAGATTGATTTAAAACTTCATTTTTAATTTAAAAGGATCTAG
GTGAAGATCCTTTTTGATAATCTCATGACCAAAATCCCTTAACGTGAGTTTTCGTTCCACTGAGCGTCAG
ACCCCGTAGAAAAGATCAAAGGATCTTCTTGAGATCCTTTTTTTCTGCGCGTAATCTGCTGCTTGCAAAC
AAAAAAACCACCGCTACCAGCGGTGGTTTGTTTGCCGGATCAAGAGCTACCAACTCTTTTTCCGAAGGTA
ACTGGCTTCAGCAGAGCGCAGATACCAAATACTGTCCTTCTAGTGTAGCCGTAGTTAGGCCACCACTTCA
AGAACTCTGTAGCACCGCCTACATACCTCGCTCTGCTAATCCTGTTACCAGTGGCTGCTGCCAGTGGCGA
TAAGTCGTGTCTTACCGGGTTGGACTCAAGACGATAGTTACCGGATAAGGCGCAGCGGTCGGGCTGAACG
GGGGGTTCGTGCACACAGCCCAGCTTGGAGCGAACGACCTACACCGAACTGAGATACCTACAGCGTGAGC
TATGAGAAAGCGCCACGCTTCCCGAAGGGAGAAAGGCGGACAGGTATCCGGTAAGCGGCAGGGTCGGAAC
AGGAGAGCGCACGAGGGAGCTTCCAGGGGGAAACGCCTGGTATCTTTATAGTCCTGTCGGGTTTCGCCAC
CTCTGACTTGAGCGTCGATTTTTGTGATGCTCGTCAGGGGGGCGGAGCCTATGGAAAAACGCCAGCAACG
CGGCCTTTTTACGGTTCCTGGCCTTTTGCTGGCCTTTTGCTCACATGTTCTTTCCTGCGTTATCCCCTGA
TTCTGTGGATAACCGTATTACCGCCTTTGAGTGAGCTGATACCGCTCGCCGCAGCCGAACGACCGAGCGC
AGCGAGTCAGTGAGCGAGGAAGCGGAAGAGCGCCTGATGCGGTATTTTCTCCTTACGCATCTGTGCGGTA
TTTCACACCGCATATATGGTGCACTCTCAGTACAATCTGCTCTGATGCCGCATAGTTAAGCCAGTATACA
CTCCGCTATCGCTACGTGACTGGGTCATGGCTGCGCCCCGACACCCGCCAACACCCGCTGACGCGCCCTG
ACGGGCTTGTCTGCTCCCGGCATCCGCTTACAGACAAGCTGTGACCGTCTCCGGGAGCTGCATGTGTCAG
AGGTTTTCACCGTCATCACCGAAACGCGCGAGGCAGCTGCGGTAAAGCTCATCAGCGTGGTCGTGAAGCG
ATTCACAGATGTCTGCCTGTTCATCCGCGTCCAGCTCGTTGAGTTTCTCCAGAAGCGTTAATGTCTGGCT
TCTGATAAAGCGGGCCATGTTAAGGGCGGTTTTTTCCTGTTTGGTCACTGATGCCTCCGTGTAAGGGGGA
TTTCTGTTCATGGGGGTAATGATACCGATGAAACGAGAGAGGATGCTCACGATACGGGTTACTGATGATG
AACATGCCCGGTTACTGGAACGTTGTGAGGGTAAACAACTGGCGGTATGGATGCGGCGGGACCAGAGAAA
AATCACTCAGGGTCAATGCCAGCGCTTCGTTAATACAGATGTAGGTGTTCCACAGGGTAGCCAGCAGCAT
CCTGCGATGCAGATCCGGAACATAATGGTGCAGGGCGCTGACTTCCGCGTTTCCAGACTTTACGAAACAC
GGAAACCGAAGACCATTCATGTTGTTGCTCAGGTCGCAGACGTTTTGCAGCAGCAGTCGCTTCACGTTCG
CTCGCGTATCGGTGATTCATTCTGCTAACCAGTAAGGCAACCCCGCCAGCCTAGCCGGGTCCTCAACGAC
AGGAGCACGATCATGCGCACCCGTGGGGCCGCCATGCCGGCGATAATGGCCTGCTTCTCGCCGAAACGTT
TGGTGGCGGGACCAGTGACGAAGGCTTGAGCGAGGGCGTGCAAGATTCCGAATACCGCAAGCGACAGGCC
GATCATCGTCGCGCTCCAGCGAAAGCGGTCCTCGCCGAAAATGACCCAGAGCGCTGCCGGCACCTGTCCT
ACGAGTTGCATGATAAAGAAGACAGTCATAAGTGCGGCGACGATAGTCATGCCCCGCGCCCACCGGAAGG
AGCTGACTGGGTTGAAGGCTCTCAAGGGCATCGGTCGAGATCCCGGTGCCTAATGAGTGAGCTAACTTAC
ATTAATTGCGTTGCGCTCACTGCCCGCTTTCCAGTCGGGAAACCTGTCGTGCCAGCTGCATTAATGAATC
GGCCAACGCGCGGGGAGAGGCGGTTTGCGTATTGGGCGCCAGGGTGGTTTTTCTTTTCACCAGTGAGACG
GGCAACAGCTGATTGCCCTTCACCGCCTGGCCCTGAGAGAGTTGCAGCAAGCGGTCCACGCTGGTTTGCC
CCAGCAGGCGAAAATCCTGTTTGATGGTGGTTAACGGCGGGATATAACATGAGCTGTCTTCGGTATCGTC
GTATCCCACTACCGAGATATCCGCACCAACGCGCAGCCCGGACTCGGTAATGGCGCGCATTGCGCCCAGC
GCCATCTGATCGTTGGCAACCAGCATCGCAGTGGGAACGATGCCCTCATTCAGCATTTGCATGGTTTGTT
GAAAACCGGACATGGCACTCCAGTCGCCTTCCCGTTCCGCTATCGGCTGAATTTGATTGCGAGTGAGATA
TTTATGCCAGCCAGCCAGACGCAGACGCGCCGAGACAGAACTTAATGGGCCCGCTAACAGCGCGATTTGC
TGGTGACCCAATGCGACCAGATGCTCCACGCCCAGTCGCGTACCGTCTTCATGGGAGAAAATAATACTGT
TGATGGGTGTCTGGTCAGAGACATCAAGAAATAACGCCGGAACATTAGTGCAGGCAGCTTCCACAGCAAT
GGCATCCTGGTCATCCAGCGGATAGTTAATGATCAGCCCACTGACGCGTTGCGCGAGAAGATTGTGCACC
GCCGCTTTACAGGCTTCGACGCCGCTTCGTTCTACCATCGACACCACCACGCTGGCACCCAGTTGATCGG
CGCGAGATTTAATCGCCGCGACAATTTGCGACGGCGCGTGCAGGGCCAGACTGGAGGTGGCAACGCCAAT
CAGCAACGACTGTTTGCCCGCCAGTTGTTGTGCCACGCGGTTGGGAATGTAATTCAGCTCCGCCATCGCC
GCTTCCACTTTTTCCCGCGTTTTCGCAGAAACGTGGCTGGCCTGGTTCACCACGCGGGAAACGGTCTGAT
AAGAGACACCGGCATACTCTGCGACATCGTATAACGTTACTGGTTTCACATTCACCACCCTGAATTGACT
CTCTTCCGGGCGCTATCATGCCATACCGCGAAAGGTTTTGCGCCATTCGATGGTGTCCGGGATCTCGACG
CTCTCCCTTATGCGACTCCTGCATTAGGAAGCAGCCCAGTAGTAGGTTGAGGCCGTTGAGCACCGCCGCC
GCAAGGAATGGTGCATGCAAGGAGATGGCGCCCAACAGTCCCCCGGCCACGGGGCCTGCCACCATACCCA
CGCCGAAACAAGCGCTCATGAGCCCGAAGTGGCGAGCCCGATCTTCCCCATCGGTGATGTCGGCGATATA
GGCGCCAGCAACCGCACCTGTGGCGCCGGTGATGCCGGCCACGATGCGTCCGGCGTAGAGGATCGAGATC
TCGATCCCGCGAAATTAATACGACTCACTATAGGGGAATTGTGAGCGGATAACAATTCCCCTCTAGAAAT
AATTTTGTTTAACTTTAAGAAGGAGATATACCATGGGCAGCAGCCATCATCATCATCATCACAGCAGCGG
CCTGGAAGTTCTGTTCCAGGGGCCCCAT
