>Addgene plasmid #49682 | pVRa27_4265 | addgene partial sequence | sequence record 77263 | pBRrevBam 5'-GGTGATGTCGGCGATATAGG-3'
CGGTGATGCCGGCCACGATGCGTCCGGCGTAGAGGATCGAGATCTCGATCCCGCGAAATTAATACGACTC
ACTATAGGGGAATTGTGAGCGGATAACAATTCCCCTCTAGAAATAATTTTGTTTAACTTTAAGAAGGAGA
TATACCATGGGCAGCAGCCATCATCATCATCATCACAGCAGCGGCCTGGAAGTTCTGTTCCAGGGGCCCC
ATATGGCAGGCGGTGCAAGCCATGATGGTGTTAGCGATCAAGAACTGCTGGCACGTCATGTTGAAGGTGA
TCCGGATGCATTTGGTGAACTGGTTCGTCGTCATCGTGATCGTCTGTGGGCAGTTGCACTGCGTACCCTG
GGTGATCGTGAAGAGGCAGCAGATGCAGTTCAGGATGCACTGGTTAGCGCATATCGTGCAGCACATACCT
TTCGTGGTCAGGCAGCAGTTACCACCTGGCTGCATCGTATTACCGTTAATGCATGTCTGGATCGTGCACG
TAAAGCAGCAAGCCGTAAAACCGCACCGGTTGATGATACCGAACGTCTGGAACAGCTGCTGGAACCGCAT
GAAAGCGCAAGCGCACCGGCAGAACGTAATGATCTGCATCGTCAACTGCTGGAAGCACTGGGCACCCTGC
CTGCAGATCAGCGTGCAGCCCTGGTTCTGGTTGATATGCAGGGTTATCCGGTTGCAGAAGCAGCACGTAT
TCTGGATGTTCCGGCAGGCACCATTAAAAGCCGTTGTGCACGTGGTCGTGCCCGTCTGCTGCCGCTGCTG
ACACATCTGCGTCCGGATGGTAGCGGTGAAAGTCGTAAACCGGGTCCGGAACGTAATCGTACCCATGGTG
CAAGCGTTCCGCCTGCAGC
